Addgene plasmid #167154: pX030
Purpose: MoClo-compatible Level 1 (position 5) vector encoding Neonothopanus nambi caffeoylpiruvate hydrolase nnCPH under control of 0.4 kb 35S promoter, for expression in plants
Depositing lab: Karen Sarkisyan. Depositing organization: Planta LLC. Publication: Plants with genetically encoded autoluminescence. Mitiouchkina T, Mishin AS, Somermeyer LG, Markina NM, Chepurnyh TV, Guglya EB, Karataeva TA, Palkina KA, Shakhova ES, Fakhranurova LI, Chekova SV, Tsarkova AS, Golubev YV, Negrebetsky VV, Dolgushin SA, Shalaev PV, Shlykov D, Melnik OA, Shipunova VO, Deyev SM, Bubyrev AI, Pushin AS, Choob VV, Dolgov SV, Kondrashov FA, Yampolsky IV, Sarkisyan KS. Nat Biotechnol. 2020 Apr 27. pii: 10.1038/s41587-020-0500-9. doi: 10.1038/s41587-020-0500-9. PubMed 32341562.
Backbone
  Vector backbone: Level1-like (position 5)
  Backbone size w/o insert (bp): 4372
  Vector type: Plant Expression
Growth in bacteria
  Bacterial resistance: Ampicillin, 100 μg/mL
  Growth temperature: 37°C
  Growth strain: DH5alpha
  Copy number: High Copy
Gene/Insert
  Gene/Insert name: p35s-nnCPH-ocsT
  Species: Neonothopanus nambi
  Insert size (bp): 2155
  Promoter: p35s
  Cloning method: Restriction Enzyme; 5′ cloning site BsaI (destroyed during cloning); 3′ cloning site BsaI (destroyed during cloning)
  Sequencing primers: 5′ ggtggcaggatatattgtggtgtaaac; 3′ ttcacgcccttttaaatatcc
Resource information
  A portion of this plasmid was derived from a plasmid made by: Synthetic
Terms and licenses: Academic/Nonprofit Terms; Industry Terms: Not Available to Industry
How to cite: pX030 was a gift from Karen Sarkisyan (Addgene plasmid # 167154 ; http://n2t.net/addgene:167154 ; RRID:Addgene_167154)
