[The description below was written by a language model from this plasmid's Addgene catalogue record and pLannotate feature annotations shown in this document.]
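Description:
pX030 is a MoClo-compatible Level 1 (position 5) plant expression plasmid carrying a single transcription unit for nnCPH, the caffeoylpyruvate hydrolase of the bioluminescent fungus Neonothopanus nambi. The sequenced record is 6,527 nt, consistent with the listed backbone of about 4.4 kb plus a 2,155 bp synthetic insert, p35s-nnCPH-ocsT, that was assembled through BsaI sites destroyed during cloning. Expression is driven by a roughly 0.4 kb cauliflower mosaic virus 35S promoter, a strong constitutive plant promoter, followed by the tobacco mosaic virus Ω leader, which enhances translation. The octopine synthase (OCS) terminator closes the unit. The automated annotation does not label the nnCPH coding sequence itself, but the unannotated gap between the Ω leader and the terminator is where it would be expected to lie.

The cassette sits between left and right border T-DNA repeats of the nopaline C58 type, so the backbone has binary-vector architecture suited to Agrobacterium-mediated transfer into plant cells. Propagation in E. coli relies on a high-copy ColE1/pUC-type origin with ampicillin resistance (β-lactamase under its own promoter). An incP oriV together with trfA provides broad-host-range replication functions, and a short TetR fragment is a backbone remnant. No plant selectable marker is annotated.

As a position 5 Level 1 module, the plasmid is intended to be combined with other Level 1 units into multigene Level 2 constructs by Golden Gate assembly. It comes from work on plants with genetically encoded autoluminescence, where nnCPH is one component of the fungal bioluminescence pathway expressed in plants.
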