Features (pLannotate 1.2.2; 12 found; start..end, strand, type, name):
    111..456     +  promoter       CaMV 35S promoter: strong constitutive promoter from cauliflower mosaic virus
    408..454     +  promoter       minimal CaMV 35S promoter: minimal 35S promoter from cauliflower mosaic virus
    485..538     +  misc_feature   TMV Ω: translational enhancer from the tobacco mosaic virus 5'-leader sequence (Gallie et al., 1988)
   1474..2181    +  terminator     OCS terminator: octopine synthase terminator
   2230..2254    +  misc_feature   RB T-DNA repeat: right border repeat from nopaline C58 T-DNA
   2366..2386    -  CDS            TetR (fragment): tetracycline resistance regulatory protein; tetR
   2413..3558    -  CDS            trfA: TRFA_ECOLX - Experimental evidence at protein level: Swiss-Prot protein existence level 1. Also involved in plasmid copy number control, promoting intermolecular coupling of protein bound iterons at oriV, which inhibits replication initiation. From Escherichia coli.
   3894..4482    -  rep_origin     ori: high-copy-number ColE1/pMB1/pBR322/pUC origin of replication
   4653..5513    -  CDS            AmpR: β-lactamase; bla; confers resistance to ampicillin, carbenicillin, and related antibiotics
   5514..5618    -  promoter       AmpR promoter: bla
   5705..6336    -  rep_origin     oriV: incP origin of replication
   6428..6452    +  misc_feature   LB T-DNA repeat: left border repeat from nopaline C58 T-DNA
>Addgene plasmid #167154 | pX030 | addgene full sequence | sequence record 335275 | Addgene NGS Result
TCTGTGAAGACAACAGAGAATTCGCATGCGGAGGTCAACATGGTGGAGCACGACACTCTGGTCTACTCCA
AAAATGTCAAAGATACAGTCTCAGAAGATCAAAGGGCTATTGAGACTTTTCAACAAAGGATAATTTCGGG
AAACCTCCTCGGATTCCATTGCCCAGCTATCTGTCACTTCATCGAAAGGACAGTAGAAAAGGAAGGTGGC
TCCTACAAATGCCATCATTGCGATAAAGGAAAGGCTATCATTCAAGATCTCTCTGCCGACAGTGGTCCCA
AAGATGGACCCCCACCCACGAGGAGCATCGTGGAAAAAGAAGAGGTTCCAACCACGTCTACAAAGCAAGT
GGATTGATGTGACATCTCCACTGACGTAAGGGATGACGCACAATCCCACTATCCTTCGCAAGACCCTTCC
TCTATATAAGGAAGTTCATTTCATTTGGAGAGGACACGCTCGAGTATAAGAGCTCATTTTTACAACAATT
ACCAACAACAACAAACAACAAACAACATTACAATTACATTTACAATTATCGATACAATGGCACCTATTTC
ATCCACGTGGAGCAGGTTGATAAGGTTCGTGGCTGTAGAAACTTCCCTGGTTCATATTGGTGAGCCAATT
GATGCAACGATGGACGTTGGCCTCGCCCGTAGAGAAGGTAAGACAATTCAAGCATACGAAATAATCGGAA
GCGGCAGTGCCCTCGATCTTTCTGCACAAGTCTCTAAGAACGTACTCACAGTTAGGGAATTGTTGATGCC
GCTCAGTCGAGAAGAGATTAAGACCGTTCGATGCCTCGGCTTGAACTATCCGGTCCACGCCACAGAAGCT
AACGTGGCCGTGCCGAAGTTTCCTAACCTGTTCTATAAGCCCGTAACATCATTGATTGGTCCAGGCGGTC
TTATTACTATTCCCTCCGTCGTTCAACCCCCCAAGGAGCACCAGTCAGATTACGAGGCTGAGCTGGTTAT
AGTAATAGGTAAGGCAGCAAAGAACGTATCAGAGGATGAGGCTTTGGATTATGTATTGGGCTATACCGCT
GCAAACGATATATCTTTCCGTAAGCATCAATTGGCTGTCAGTCAATGGAGCTTCAGCAAGGGCTTTGATG
GAACTAATCCACTTGGTCCCTGCTTGGTTTCCGCCTCCAGTATCCCTGACCCACAGGATATTCCAATACA
GTGCAAATTGAATGGTGGAGTCGTCCAAAATGGCAACACCAGAGATCAAATCTTCAACGTTAAGAAAACC
ATATCATTTCTTTCCCAGGGGACTACTTTGGAGCCCGGTTCCATTATCCTTACCGGGACCCCAGATGGGG
TGGGGTTCGTACGAAACCCGCCCCTGTATTTGAAGGATGGCGATGAGGTTATGACTTGGATCGGTAGTGG
AATCGGAACTCTCGCAAATACAGTTCGAGAAGAACAAACGTGCTTTGCATCAGGCGGCCACGAATAGCTT
GTCCTGCTTTAATGAGATATGCGAGAAGCCTATGATCGCATGATATTTGCTTTCAATTCTGTTGTGCACG
TTGTAAAAAACCTGAGCATGTGTAGCTCAGATCCTTACCGCCGGTTTCGGTTCATTCTAATGAATATATC
ACCCGTTACTATCGTATTTTTATGAATAATATTCTCCGTTCAATTTACTGATTGTACCCTACTACTTATA
TGTACAATATTAAAATGAAAACAATATATTGTGCTGAATAGGTTTATAGCGACATCTATGATAGAGCGCC
ACAATAACAAACAATTGCGTTTTATTATTACAAATCCAATTTTAAAAAAAGCGGCAGAACCGGTCAAACC
TAAAAGACTGATTACATAAATCTTATTCAAATTTCAAAAGTGCCCCAGGGGCTAGTATCTACGACACACC
GAGCGGCGAACTAATAACGCTCACTGAAGGGAACTCCGGTTCCCCGCCGGCGCGCATGGGTGAGATTCCT
TGAAGTTGAGTATTGGCCGTCCGCTCTACCGAAAGTTACGGGCACCATTCAACCCGGTCCAGCACGGCGG
CCGGGTAACCGACTTGCTGCCCCGAGAATTATGCAGCATTTTTTTGGTGTATGTGGGCCCCAAATGAAGT
GCAGGTCAAACCTTGACAGTGACGACAAATCGTTGGGCGGGTCCAGGGCGAATTTTGCGACAACATGTCG
AGGCTCAGCAGGACCGCTTGTGTTGTCTTCTGCACGAAGTGGTTTAAACTATCAGTGTTTGACAGGATAT
ATTGGCGGGTAAACCTAAGAGAAAAGAGCGTTTATTAGAATAATCGGATATTTAAAAGGGCGTGAAAAGG
TTTATCCGTTCGTCCATTTGTATGTGCATGCCAACCACAGGGTTCCCCAGATCAGGCGCTGGCTGCTGAA
CCCCCAGCCGGAACTGACCCCACAAGGCCCTAGCGTTTGCAATGCACCAGGTCATCATTGACCCAGGCGT
GTTCCACCAGGCCGCTGCCTCGCAACTCTTCGCAGGCTTCGCCGACCTGCTCGCGCCACTTCTTCACGCG
GGTGGAATCCGATCCGCACATGAGGCGGAAGGTTTCCAGCTTGAGCGGGTACGGCTCCCGGTGCGAGCTG
AAATAGTCGAACATCCGTCGGGCCGTCGGCGACAGCTTGCGGTACTTCTCCCATATGAATTTCGTGTAGT
GGTCGCCAGCAAACAGCACGACGATTTCCTCGTCGATCAGGACCTGGCAACGGGACGTTTTCTTGCCACG
GTCCAGGACGCGGAAGCGGTGCAGCAGCGACACCGATTCCAGGTGCCCAACGCGGTCGGACGTGAAGCCC
ATCGCCGTCGCCTGTAGGCGCGACAGGCATTCCTCGGCCTTCGTGTAATACCGGCCATTGATCGACCAGC
CCAGGTCCTGGCAAAGCTCGTAGAACGTGAAGGTGATCGGCTCGCCGATAGGGGTGCGCTTCGCGTACTC
CAACACCTGCTGCCACACCAGTTCGTCATCGTCGGCCCGCAGCTCGACGCCGGTGTAGGTGATCTTCACG
TCCTTGTTGACGTGGAAAATGACCTTGTTTTGCAGCGCCTCGCGCGGGATTTTCTTGTTGCGCGTGGTGA
ACAGGGCAGAGCGGGCCGTGTCGTTTGGCATCGCTCGCATCGTGTCCGGCCACGGCGCAATATCGAACAA
GGAAAGCTGCATTTCCTTGATCTGCTGCTTCGTGTGTTTCAGCAACGCGGCCTGCTTGGCCTCGCTGACC
TGTTTTGCCAGGTCCTCGCCGGCGGTTTTTCGCTTCTTGGTCGTCATAGTTCCTCGCGTGTCGATGGTCA
TCGACTTCGCCAAACCTGCCGCCTCCTGTTCAAGACGACGCGAACGCTCCACGGCGGCCGATGGCGCGGG
CAGGGCAGGGGGAGCCAGTTGCACGCTGTCGCGCTCGATCTTGGCCGTAGCTTGCTGGACCATCGAGCCG
ACGGACTGGAAGGTTTCGCGGGGCGCACGCATGACGGTGCGGCTTGCGATGGTTTCGGCATCCTCGGCGG
AAAACCCCGCGTCGATCAGTTCTTGCCTGTATGCCTTCCGGTCAAACGTCCGATTCATTCACCCTCCTTG
CGGGATTGCCCCGACTCACGCCGGGGCAATGTGCCCTTATTCCTGATTTGACCCGCCTGGTGCCTTGGTG
TCCAGATAATCCACCTTATCGGCAATGAAGTCGGTCCCGTAGACCGTCTGGCCGTCCTTCTCGTACTTGG
TATTCCGAATCTTGCCCTGCACGAATACCAGCGACCCCTTGCCCAAATACTTGCCGTGGGCCTCGGCCTG
AGAGCCAAAACACTTGATGCGGAAGAAGTCGGTGCGCTCCTGCTTGTCGCCGGCATCGTTGCGCCACATC
TAGGATCTGCCAGGAACCGTAAAAAGGCCGCGTTGCTGGCGTTTTTCCATAGGCTCCGCCCCCCTGACGA
GCATCACAAAAATCGACGCTCAAGTCAGAGGTGGCGAAACCCGACAGGACTATAAAGATACCAGGCGTTT
CCCCCTGGAAGCTCCCTCGTGCGCTCTCCTGTTCCGACCCTGCCGCTTACCGGATACCTGTCCGCCTTTC
TCCCTTCGGGAAGCGTGGCGCTTTCTCATAGCTCACGCTGTAGGTATCTCAGTTCGGTGTAGGTCGTTCG
CTCCAAGCTGGGCTGTGTGCACGAACCCCCCGTTCAGCCCGACCGCTGCGCCTTATCCGGTAACTATCGT
CTTGAGTCCAACCCGGTAAGACACGACTTATCGCCACTGGCAGCAGCCACTGGTAACAGGATTAGCAGAG
CGAGGTATGTAGGCGGTGCTACAGAGTTCTTGAAGTGGTGGCCTAACTACGGCTACACTAGAAGAACAGT
ATTTGGTATCTGCGCTCTGCTGAAGCCAGTTACCTTCGGAAAAAGAGTTGGTAGCTCTTGATCCGGCAAA
CAAACCACCGCTGGTAGCGGTGGTTTTTTTGTTTGCAAGCAGCAGATTACGCGCAGAAAAAAAGGATCTC
AAGAAGATCCTTTGATCTTTTCTACGGGGTCTGACGCTCAGTGGAACGAAAACTCACGTTAAGGGATTTT
GGTCATGAGATTATCAAAAAGGATCTTCACCTAGATCCTTTTAAATTAAAAATGAAGTTTTAAATCAATC
TAAAGTATATATGAGTAAACTTGGTCTGACAGTTACCAATGCTTAATCAGTGAGGCACCTATCTCAGCGA
TCTGTCTATTTCGTTCATCCATAGTTGCCTGACTCCCCGTCGTGTAGATAACTACGATACGGGAGGGCTT
ACCATCTGGCCCCAGTGCTGCAATGATACCGCGAGAACCACGCTCACCGGCTCCAGATTTATCAGCAATA
AACCAGCCAGCCGGAAGGGCCGAGCGCAGAAGTGGTCCTGCAACTTTATCCGCCTCCATCCAGTCTATTA
ATTGTTGCCGGGAAGCTAGAGTAAGTAGTTCGCCAGTTAATAGTTTGCGCAACGTTGTTGCCATTGCTAC
AGGCATCGTGGTGTCACGCTCGTCGTTTGGTATGGCTTCATTCAGCTCCGGTTCCCAACGATCAAGGCGA
GTTACATGATCCCCCATGTTGTGCAAAAAAGCGGTTAGCTCCTTCGGTCCTCCGATCGTTGTCAGAAGTA
AGTTGGCCGCAGTGTTATCACTCATGGTTATGGCAGCACTGCATAATTCTCTTACTGTCATGCCATCCGT
AAGATGCTTTTCTGTGACTGGTGAGTACTCAACCAAGTCATTCTGAGAATAGTGTATGCGGCGACCGAGT
TGCTCTTGCCCGGCGTCAATACGGGATAATACCGCGCCACATAGCAGAACTTTAAAAGTGCTCATCATTG
GAAAACGTTCTTCGGGGCGAAAACTCTCAAGGATCTTACCGCTGTTGAGATCCAGTTCGATGTAACCCAC
TCGTGCACCCAACTGATCTTCAGCATCTTTTACTTTCACCAGCGTTTCTGGGTGAGCAAAAACAGGAAGG
CAAAATGCCGCAAAAAAGGGAATAAGGGCGACACGGAAATGTTGAATACTCATACTCTTCCTTTTTCAAT
ATTATTGAAGCATTTATCAAGGTTATTGTCTCATGAGCGGATACATATTTGAATGTATTTAGAAAAATAA
ACAAATAGGGGTTCCGCGCACGAATTGGCCAGCGCTGCCATTTTTGGGGTGAGGCCGTTCGCGGCCGAGG
GGCGCAGCCCCTGGGGGGATGGGAGGCCCGCGTTAGCGGGCCGGGAGGGTTCGAGAAGGGGGGGCACCCC
CCTTCGGCGTGCGCGGTCACGCGCACAGGGCGCAGCCCTGGTTAAAAACAAGGTTTATAAATATTGGTTT
AAAAGCAGGTTAAAAGACAGGTTAGCGGTGGCCGAAAAACGGGCGGAAACCCTTGCAAATGCTGGATTTT
CTGCCTGTGGACAGCCCCTCAAATGTCAATAGGTGCGCCCCTCATCTGTCAGCACTCTGCCCCTCAAGTG
TCAAGGATCGCGCCCCTCATCTGTCAGTAGTCGCGCCCCTCAAGTGTCAATACCGCAGGGCACTTATCCC
CAGGCTTGTCCACATCATCTGTGGGAAACTCGCGTAAAATCAGGCGTTTTCGCCGATTTGCGAGGCTGGC
CAGCTCCACGTCGCCGGCCGAAATCGAGCCTGCCCCTCATCTGTCAACGCCGCGCCGGGTGAGTCGGCCC
CTCAAGTGTCAACGTCCGCCCCTCATCTGTCAGTGAGGGCCAAGTTTTCCGCGAGGTATCCACAACGCCG
GCGGCCGCGGTGTCTCGCACACGGCTTCGACGGCGTTTCTGGCGCGTTTGCAGGGCCATAGACGGCCGCC
AGCCCAGCGGCGAGGGCAACCAGCCCGGTGAGCGTCGCAAAGGAGATCCTGATCTGACTGATGGGCTGCC
TGTATCGAGTGGTGATTTTGTGCCGAGCTGCCGGTCGGGGAGCTGTTGGCTGGCTGGTGGCAGGATATAT
TGTGGTGTAAACAAATTGACGCTTAGACAACTTAATAACACATTGCGGACGTTTTTAATGTACTGGGGTG
GATGCAGTGGGCCCCAC
